Addgene plasmid #223880: pD(Nt)_GFP
Purpose: 4G-cloning donor for N-terminal GFP tag
Depositing lab: Stephan Gruber. Depositing organization: Universite de Lausanne (UNIL). Publication: 4G cloning: rapid gene assembly for expression of multisubunit protein complexes in diverse hosts. Taschner M, Dickinson JB, Roisne-Hamelin F, Gruber S. Life Sci Alliance. 2024 Dec 2;8(1):e202402899. doi: 10.26508/lsa.202402899. Print 2025 Jan. PubMed 39622624.
Backbone
  Vector backbone: pD
  Vector type: Golden-Gate Donor
Growth in bacteria
  Bacterial resistance: Chloramphenicol, 25 μg/mL
  Growth temperature: 37°C
  Growth strain: Pir1 ; strain contains pir-116 mutation for plasmid maintenance at high copy
  Copy number: High Copy
Gene/Insert
  Gene/Insert name: GFP
  Species: Synthetic
  Cloning method: Gibson Cloning
Terms and licenses: Academic/Nonprofit Terms; Industry Terms: Not Available to Industry
Depositor comments: Please visit https://doi.org/10.1101/2024.06.17.599261 for bioRxiv preprint.
How to cite: pD(Nt)_GFP was a gift from Stephan Gruber (Addgene plasmid # 223880 ; http://n2t.net/addgene:223880 ; RRID:Addgene_223880)
