[The description below was written by a language model from this plasmid's Addgene catalogue record and pLannotate feature annotations shown in this document.]
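Description:
pD(Nt)_GFP is a small (about 2.6 kb) Golden Gate donor plasmid from the 4G-cloning system, a toolkit for rapid gene assembly aimed at expressing multisubunit protein complexes in diverse hosts. It is built on the pD donor backbone and serves as the source of a GFP module to be placed at the N-terminus of a protein of interest during assembly. It is not an expression vector in its own right: the feature table shows no promoter upstream of the fluorescent protein coding sequence, consistent with a part-donor role.

The annotated payload is an EGFP coding sequence, a constitutively fluorescent Aequorea victoria derivative, recorded as a synthetic insert introduced by Gibson cloning. A short downstream stretch is annotated as a fragment of the SET1 solubility tag derived from T7 gene 10B. This is a partial automated match, and the record does not say whether it is a functional element. The Type IIS restriction sites that would release the GFP part in a Golden Gate reaction are not annotated, so their identity and overhangs cannot be stated from the record.

Propagation relies on the R6K γ origin, which replicates only when the π initiator protein is supplied in trans. The plasmid is therefore maintained in a pir strain, here one carrying the pir-116 mutation, which gives high copy number. In standard cloning strains the donor cannot replicate, which generally helps eliminate donor carry-over after assembly. Selection is by chloramphenicol, through the cat gene driven by its own promoter. The backbone also contains a single loxP site, a target for Cre-mediated recombination whose intended use is not stated, and a short Tn5 transposase fragment next to the origin that is probably a backbone remnant.
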