Features (pLannotate 1.2.2; 7 found; start..end, strand, type, name):
     38..748     +  CDS            EGFP: EGFP is a basic (constitutively fluorescent) green fluorescent protein published in 1996, derived from Aequorea victoria. It is reported to be a rapidly-maturing weak dimer with moderate acid sensitivity.
    785..834     +  CDS            SET1 (fragment): solubility-enhancement tag derived from T7 phage gene 10B
    928..1030    +  promoter       cat promoter: promoter of the E. coli cat gene encoding chloramphenicol acetyltransferase
   1031..1687    +  CDS            cat: CAT_ECOLX - Experimental evidence at protein level: Swiss-Prot protein existence level 1. This enzyme is an effector of chloramphenicol resistance in bacteria. From Escherichia coli. This protein is used as a marker in many commonly used cloning vectors, such as pACYC184.
   1963..2076    -  CDS            tnpA (fragment): TN5P_ECOLX - Also known as tnp. Experimental evidence at protein level: Swiss-Prot protein existence level 1. Mediates transposition of transposon Tn5 by a 'cut and paste' mechanism. First, the monomeric transposase binds the 19 bp inverted DNA repeats flanking the transposon. Then, dimerization of the DNA- bound transposase creates a synaptic DNA complex. After nicking of the first DNA strand, excision of the transposon proceeds through a series of intermediates. The transposase then mediates the insertion of the transposon at a new site by strand transfer. The activity of the wild- type tran
   2085..2441    -  rep_origin     R6K γ ori: γ replication origin from E. coli plasmid R6K; requires the R6K initiator protein pi for replication
   2494..2527    +  protein_bind   loxP: Cre-mediated recombination occurs in the 8-bp core sequence (GCATACAT). Cre recombinase
>Addgene plasmid #223880 | pD(Nt)_GFP | addgene full sequence | sequence record 445942 | Addgene NGS Result
GATTCGCGACCTACTCCGGAATATTAGGTCTCAGGCGAGCAAGGGCGAGGAGCTGTTCACCGGGGTGGTG
CCCATCCTGGTCGAGCTGGACGGCGACGTAAACGGCCACAAGTTCAGCGTGTCCGGCGAGGGCGAGGGCG
ATGCCACCTACGGCAAGCTGACCCTGAAGTTCATCTGCACCACCGGCAAGCTGCCCGTGCCCTGGCCCAC
CCTCGTGACCACCCTGACCTACGGCGTGCAGTGCTTCAGCCGCTACCCCGACCACATGAAGCAGCACGAC
TTCTTCAAGTCCGCCATGCCCGAAGGCTACGTCCAGGAGCGCACCATCTTCTTCAAGGACGACGGCAACT
ACAAGACCCGCGCCGAGGTGAAGTTCGAGGGCGACACCCTGGTGAACCGCATCGAGCTGAAGGGCATCGA
CTTCAAGGAGGACGGCAACATCCTGGGGCACAAGCTGGAGTACAACTACAACAGCCACAACGTCTATATC
ATGGCCGACAAGCAGAAGAACGGCATCAAGGTGAACTTCAAGATCCGCCACAACATCGAGGACGGCAGCG
TGCAGCTCGCCGACCACTACCAGCAGAACACCCCCATCGGCGACGGCCCCGTGCTGCTGCCCGACAACCA
CTACCTGAGCACCCAGTCCGCCCTGAGCAAAGACCCCAACGAGAAGCGCGATCACATGGTCCTGCTGGAG
TTCGTGACCGCCGCCGGGATCACTCTCGGCATGGACGAGCTGTACAAGGCCATGGAGACCCACTGCTTGA
GCCTAGAAGATCCGGCTGCTAACAAAGCCCGAAAGGAAGCTGAGTTGGCTGCTGTCACCGCTGAGCAATA
ACTATCATAACCCCTAGGTGCCATTTCATTACCTCTTTCTCCGCACCCGACATAGATCTGGGCCAACTTT
TGGCGAAAATGAGACGTTGATCGGCACGTAAGAGGGTCCAACTTTCACCATAATGAAATAAGATCACTAC
CGGGCGTATTTTTTGAGTTATCGAGATTTTCAGGAGCTAAGGAAGCTAAAATGGAGAAAAAAATCACTGG
ATATACCACCGTTGATATATCCCAATGGCATCGTAAAGAACATTTTGAGGCATTTCAGTCAGTTGCTCAA
TGTACCTATAACCAGACCGTTCAGCTGGATATTACGGCCTTTTTAAAGACCGTAAAGAAAAATAAGCACA
AGTTTTATCCGGCCTTTATTCACATTCTTGCCCGCCTGATGAATGCTCATCCGGAATTCCGTATGGCAAT
GAAAGACGGTGAGCTGGTGATATGGGATAGTGTTCACCCTTGTTACACCGTTTTCCATGAGCAAACTGAA
ACGTTTTCATCGCTCTGGAGTGAATACCACGACGATTTCCGGCAGTTTCTACACATATATTCGCAAGATG
TGGCGTGTTACGGTGAAAACCTGGCCTATTTCCCTAAAGGGTTTATTGAGAATATGTTTTTCGTCTCAGC
CAATCCCTGGGTGAGTTTCACCAGTTTTGATTTAAACGTGGCCAATATGGACAACTTCTTCGCCCCCGTT
TTCACCATGGGCAAATATTATACGCAAGGCGACAAGGTGCTGATGCCGCTGGCGATTCAGGTTCATCATG
CCGTTTGTGATGGCTTCCATGTCGGCAGAATGCTTAATGAATTACAACAGTACTGCGATGAGTGGCAGGG
TGGGGCGTAATTTTTTTAAGGCAGTTATTGGTGCCCTTAAACGCCTGGTTGCTACGCCTGAATAAGTGAT
AATAAGCGGATGAATGGCAGAAATTCGAAAGCAAATTCGACCCGGTCGTCGGTTCAGGGCAGGGTCGTTA
AATAGCCGCTTATGTCTATTGCTGGTTTACCGGTTTATTGACTACCGGAAGCAGTGTGACCGTGTGCTTC
TCAAATGCCTGAGGCCAGTTTGCTCAGGCTCTCCCCGTGGAGGTAATAATTGACGATATGATCATTTATT
CTGCCTCCCAGCTGACATTCATCCGGGGTCAGCACCGTTTCTGCGGACTGGCTTTCTACGTGTTCCGCTT
CCTTTAGCAGCCCTTGCGCCCTGAGTGCTTGCGGCAGCGTGAAGCTAATTCCCATGTCAGCCGTTAAGTG
TTCCTGTGTCACTCAAAATTGCTTTGAGAGGCTCTAAGGGCTTCTCAGTGCGTTACATCCCTGGCTTGTT
GTCCACAACCGTTAAACCTTAAAAGCTTTAAAAGCCTTATATATTCTTTTTTTTCTTATAAAACTTAAAA
CCTTAGAGGCTATTTAAGTTGCTGATTTATATTAATTTTATTGTTCAAACATGAGAGCTTAGTACGTGAA
ACATGAGAGCTTAGTACGTTAGCCATGAGAGCTTAGTACGTTAGCCATGAGGGTTTAGTTCGTTAAACAT
GAGAGCTTAGTACGTTAAACATGAGAGCTTAGTACGTGAAACATGAGAGCTTAGTACGTACTATCAACAG
GTTGAACTGCTGATCAACAGATCCTCTACGCGGCCGCGGTACCATAACTTCGTATAGCATACATTATACG
AAGTTATCTGCCAGGCACATGGGTTTTACTAGTATC
